Addgene plasmid #166993: pAV-U6+27Linear-1, PolyU(0), Hairpin Distance = 0nt
Purpose: Tests for the impact of a synthetic linear tract in conjunction with a hairpin motif on human polymerase III transcription from a U6 promoter.
Depositing lab: Julius Lucks. Depositing organization: Northwestern University. Publication: RNA Sequence and Structure Determinants of Pol III Transcriptional Termination in Human Cells. Verosloff MS, Corcoran WK, Dolberg TB, Bushhouse DZ, Leonard JN, Lucks JB. J Mol Biol. 2021 Jun 25;433(13):166978. doi: 10.1016/j.jmb.2021.166978. Epub 2021 Apr 1. PubMed 33811918.
Backbone
  Vector backbone: pAV
  Vector type: Mammalian Expression
Growth in bacteria
  Bacterial resistance: Ampicillin, 100 μg/mL
  Growth temperature: 37°C
  Growth strain: DH5alpha
  Copy number: Unknown
Gene/Insert
  Gene/Insert name: Termination module:PolyU(0), Hairpin = 0 nt
  Species: Synthetic
  Cloning method: Gibson Cloning
Terms and licenses: Academic/Nonprofit Terms; Industry Terms: Not Available to Industry
How to cite: pAV-U6+27Linear-1, PolyU(0), Hairpin Distance = 0nt was a gift from Julius Lucks (Addgene plasmid # 166993 ; http://n2t.net/addgene:166993 ; RRID:Addgene_166993)
