[The description below was written by a language model from this plasmid's Addgene catalogue record and pLannotate feature annotations shown in this document.]
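Description:
pAV-U6+27Linear-1, PolyU(0), Hairpin Distance = 0nt is a 6,264 nt mammalian expression plasmid on the pAV backbone, built by Gibson cloning as a reporter for studying how RNA sequence and structure affect termination by human RNA polymerase III. It is maintained in E. coli through a high-copy ColE1/pUC-type origin and selected with ampicillin via the AmpR (β-lactamase) gene and its promoter. An f1 phage origin is also present.

The payload is a human U6 snRNA promoter, a standard Pol III promoter, driving a short synthetic transcript. The insert is recorded as a termination module with "PolyU(0), Hairpin = 0 nt". By name, this indicates a variant with no poly-U tract and a hairpin placed at zero nucleotides' distance, combined with a synthetic linear (unstructured) tract. The stated aim is to test how that tract and the hairpin motif together influence Pol III transcription from U6. Downstream of the promoter, the automated annotation picks up a twister-type ribozyme fragment and a tRNA-like element, followed by a fragment of the pUC multiple cloning site and an SV40 poly(A) signal. The record does not explain the role of these RNA elements or how transcriptional read-through is measured.

On the opposite strand, an SV40 enhancer/early promoter drives a Tn5-derived neomycin/kanamycin resistance gene (neo) with adjacent ble and transposase fragments. It is followed by the SV40 small t intron and a second SV40 poly(A) signal, a cassette that could provide G418 selection in mammalian cells. Two partial AAV2 inverted terminal repeat fragments are annotated, reflecting the AAV-derived origin of the backbone, but the record does not indicate use for viral packaging.
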