Features (pLannotate 1.2.2; 21 found; start..end, strand, type, name):
      2..242     +  promoter       U6 promoter: RNA polymerase III promoter for human U6 snRNA
    315..381     +  ncRNA          twister-P3 (fragment): Accession: RF03154 - type-P3 twister ribozyme
    388..499     +  ncRNA          tRNA: Accession: RF00005 - tRNA
    613..633     +  misc_feature   MCS (fragment): pUC18/19 multiple cloning site
    691..812     +  polyA_signal   SV40 poly(A) signal: SV40 polyadenylation signal
    861..990     +  repeat_region  AAV2 ITR (fragment): inverted terminal repeat of adeno-associated virus serotype 2 inverted
   1013..1080    +  CDS            lacZα (fragment): LacZα fragment of β-galactosidase; lacZ fragment
   1111..1539    -  rep_origin     f1 ori (sequence partly withheld): f1 bacteriophage origin of replication; arrow indicates direction of (+) strand synthesis
   1566..1670    +  promoter       AmpR promoter: bla
   1671..2531    +  CDS            AmpR: β-lactamase; bla; confers resistance to ampicillin, carbenicillin, and related antibiotics
   2702..3290    +  rep_origin     ori: high-copy-number ColE1/pMB1/pBR322/pUC origin of replication
   3455..3503    -  repeat_region  AAV2 ITR (fragment): inverted terminal repeat of adeno-associated virus serotype 2 inverted
   3559..3693    -  polyA_signal   SV40 poly(A) signal: SV40 polyadenylation signal
   3716..3799    -  CDS            large T antigen (fragment): large T antigen from SV40 (simian virus 40)
   4118..4138    -  CDS            SV40 NLS: nuclear localization signal of SV40 (simian virus 40) large T antigen
   4268..4333    -  intron         small t intron: SV40 (simian virus 40) small t antigen intron
   4335..4409    -  CDS            small t antigen (fragment): SV40 (simian virus 40) small t antigen
   4412..4732    -  CDS            ble (fragment): BLE_KLEPN - Experimental evidence at protein level: Swiss-Prot protein existence level 1. Binding protein with a strong affinity to the bleomycin family of antibiotics. Binds to CL990; an antimitotic-antibiotic compound. From Klebsiella pneumoniae.
   4756..5547    -  CDS            neo: KKA2_KLEPN - Also known as kan, nptII. Experimental evidence at protein level: Swiss-Prot protein existence level 1. Resistance to kanamycin, neomycin, paromomycin, ribostamycin, butirosin and gentamicin B. From Klebsiella pneumoniae.
   5579..5902    -  CDS            tnpA (fragment): TN5P_ECOLX - Also known as tnp. Experimental evidence at protein level: Swiss-Prot protein existence level 1. Mediates transposition of transposon Tn5 by a 'cut and paste' mechanism. First, the monomeric transposase binds the 19 bp inverted DNA repeats flanking the transposon. Then, dimerization of the DNA- bound transposase creates a synaptic DNA complex. After nicking of the first DNA strand, excision of the transposon proceeds through a series of intermediates. The transposase then mediates the insertion of the transposon at a new site by strand transfer. The activity of the wild- type tran
   5904..6233    -  promoter       SV40 promoter: SV40 enhancer and early promoter
>Addgene plasmid #166993 | pAV-U6+27Linear-1, PolyU(0), Hairpin Distance = 0nt | addgene full sequence | sequence record 329417 | Addgene NGS Result
AGAGGGCCTATTTCCCATGATTCCTTCATATTTGCATATACGATACAAGGCTGTTAGAGAGATAATTAGA
ATTAATTTGACTGTAAACACAAAGATATTAGTACAAAATACGTGACGTAGAAAGTAATAATTTCTTGGGT
AGTTTGCAGTTTTAAAATTATGTTTTAAAATGGACTATCATATGCTTACCGTAACTTGAAAGTATTTCGA
TTTCTTGGCTTTATATATCTTGTGGAAAGGACGAAACACCGTGCTCGCTTCGGCAGCACATATACTAGTT
GGCGGTTGCGGCTTTCTGCTGCAATCCGACGGCCATCAGTCGCCGGTCCCAAGCCCGGATAAAATGGGAG
GGGGCGGGAAACCGCCTAACCATGCCGACTGATGGCAGGCCCGGATAGCTCAGTCGGTAGAGCAGCGGCC
GCGCGATTCGAGGAAGGAGGTCTGAGGAGGTCACTGAATCGCGCGGCCGCGGGTCCAGGGTTCAAGTCCC
TGTTCGGGCCTGCCATCAGTCGGCGTGGACTGTAGAACACTGCCAATGCCGGTCCCAAGCCCGGATAAAA
GTGGAGGGTACAGTCCACGCTCTAGAGCGGACTTCGGTCCGCTTTTTACTAGGACCTGCAGGCATGCAAG
CTTGACGTCGGTTACCGATATCCATATGGCGGCCGCATCGATCTCGAGCCGCGGACTAGTAACTTGTTTA
TTGCAGCTTATAATGGTTACAAATAAAGCAATAGCATCACAAATTTCACAAATAAAGCATTTTTTTCACT
GCATTCTAGTTGTGGTTTGTCCAAACTCATCAATGTATCTTATCATGTCTTACGTAGATAAGTAGCATGG
CGGGTTAATCATTAACTACAAGGAACCCCTAGTGATGGAGTTGGCCACTCCCTCTCTGCGCGCTCGCTCG
CTCACTGAGGCCGGGCGACCAAAGGTCGCCCGACGCCCGGGCTTTGCCCGGGCGGCCTCAGTGAGCGAGC
GAGCGCGCAGAGAGGGACAGATCTGCAGATCTGCTGGCGTAATAGCGAAGAGGCCCGCACCGATCGCCCT
TCCCAACAGTTGCGCAGCCTGAATGGCGAATGGAAATTGTAAGCGTTAATATTTTGTTAAAATTCGCGTT
AAATTTTTGTTAAATCAGCTCATTTTTTAACCAATAGGCCGAAATCGGCAAAATCCCTTATAAATCAAAA
GAATAGACCGAGATAGGGT
[37 nt withheld, positions 1210-1246]
AAAGAACGTGGACTCCAACGTCAAAGG
[49 nt withheld, positions 1274-1322]
T
[91 nt withheld, positions 1324-1414]
G
[124 nt withheld, positions 1416-1539]
CAGGTGGCACTTTTCGGGGAAATGTGCGCGGAACCCCTATTTGTTTATTTTTCTAAATACATTCAAATAT
GTATCCGCTCATGAGACAATAACCCTGATAAATGCTTCAATAATATTGAAAAAGGAAGAGTATGAGTATT
CAACATTTCCGTGTCGCCCTTATTCCCTTTTTTGCGGCATTTTGCCTTCCTGTTTTTGCTCACCCAGAAA
CGCTGGTGAAAGTAAAAGATGCTGAAGATCAGTTGGGTGCACGAGTGGGTTACATCGAACTGGATCTCAA
CAGCGGTAAGATCCTTGAGAGTTTTCGCCCCGAAGAACGTTTTCCAATGATGAGCACTTTTAAAGTTCTG
CTATGTGGCGCGGTATTATCCCGTATTGACGCCGGGCAAGAGCAACTCGGTCGCCGCATACACTATTCTC
AGAATGACTTGGTTGAGTACTCACCAGTCACAGAAAAGCATCTTACGGATGGCATGACAGTAAGAGAATT
ATGCAGTGCTGCCATAACCATGAGTGATAACACTGCGGCCAACTTACTTCTGACAACGATCGGAGGACCG
AAGGAGCTAACCGCTTTTTTGCACAACATGGGGGATCATGTAACTCGCCTTGATCGTTGGGAACCGGAGC
TGAATGAAGCCATACCAAACGACGAGCGTGACACCACGATGCCTGTAGCAATGGCAACAACGTTGCGCAA
ACTATTAACTGGCGAACTACTTACTCTAGCTTCCCGGCAACAATTAATAGACTGGATGGAGGCGGATAAA
GTTGCAGGACCACTTCTGCGCTCGGCCCTTCCGGCTGGCTGGTTTATTGCTGATAAATCTGGAGCCGGTG
AGCGTGGGTCTCGCGGTATCATTGCAGCACTGGGGCCAGATGGTAAGCCCTCCCGTATCGTAGTTATCTA
CACGACGGGGAGTCAGGCAACTATGGATGAACGAAATAGACAGATCGCTGAGATAGGTGCCTCACTGATT
AAGCATTGGTAACTGTCAGACCAAGTTTACTCATATATACTTTAGATTGATTTAAAACTTCATTTTTAAT
TTAAAAGGATCTAGGTGAAGATCCTTTTTGATAATCTCATGACCAAAATCCCTTAACGTGAGTTTTCGTT
CCACTGAGCGTCAGACCCCGTAGAAAAGATCAAAGGATCTTCTTGAGATCCTTTTTTTCTGCGCGTAATC
TGCTGCTTGCAAACAAAAAAACCACCGCTACCAGCGGTGGTTTGTTTGCCGGATCAAGAGCTACCAACTC
TTTTTCCGAAGGTAACTGGCTTCAGCAGAGCGCAGATACCAAATACTGTTCTTCTAGTGTAGCCGTAGTT
AGGCCACCACTTCAAGAACTCTGTAGCACCGCCTACATACCTCGCTCTGCTAATCCTGTTACCAGTGGCT
GCTGCCAGTGGCGATAAGTCGTGTCTTACCGGGTTGGACTCAAGACGATAGTTACCGGATAAGGCGCAGC
GGTCGGGCTGAACGGGGGGTTCGTGCACACAGCCCAGCTTGGAGCGAACGACCTACACCGAACTGAGATA
CCTACAGCGTGAGCTATGAGAAAGCGCCACGCTTCCCGAAGGGAGAAAGGCGGACAGGTATCCGGTAAGC
GGCAGGGTCGGAACAGGAGAGCGCACGAGGGAGCTTCCAGGGGGAAACGCCTGGTATCTTTATAGTCCTG
TCGGGTTTCGCCACCTCTGACTTGAGCGTCGATTTTTGTGATGCTCGTCAGGGGGGCGGAGCCTATGGAA
AAACGCCAGCAACGCGGCCTTTTTACGGTTCCTGGCCTTTTGCTGGCCTTTTGCTCACATGTTCTTTCCT
GCGTTATCCCCTGATTCTGTGGATAACCGTATTACCGCCTTTGAGTGAGCTGATACCGCTCGCCGCAGCC
GAACGACCGAGCGCAGCGAGTCAGTGAGCGAGCGCGCAGAGAGGGAGTGGCCAACTCCATCACTAGGGGT
TCCTGGAGGGGTGGAGTCGTGACGTGAATTACGTCATAGGGTTAGGGAGGTCCTGGATCGATCCAGACAT
GATAAGATACATTGATGAGTTTGGACAAACCACAACTAGAATGCAGTGAAAAAAATGCTTTATTTGTGAA
ATTTGTGATGCTATTGCTTTATTTGTAACCATTATAAGCTGCAATAAACAAGTTAACAACAACAATTGCA
TTCATTTTATGTTTCAGGTTCAGGGGGAGGTGTGGGAGGTTTTTTAAAGCAAGTAAAACCTCTACAAATG
TGGTATGGCTGATTATGATCTCTAGTCAAGGCACTATACATCAAATATTCCTTATTAACCCCTTTACAAA
TTAAAAAGCTAAAGGTACACAATTTTTGAGCATAGTTATTAATAGCAGACACTCTATGCCTGTGTGGAGT
AAGAAAAAACAGTATGTTATGATTATAACTGTTATGCCTACTTATAAAGGTTACAGAATATTTTTCCATA
ATTTTCTTGTATAGCAGTGCAGCTTTTTCCTTTGTGGTGTAAATAGCAAAGCAAGCAAGAGTTCTATTAC
TAAACACAGCATGACTCAAAAAACTTAGCAATTCTGAAGGAAAGTCCTTGGGGTCTTCTACCTTTCTCTT
CTTTTTTGGAGGAGTAGAATGTTGAGAGTCAGCAGTAGCCTCATCATCACTAGATGGCATTTCTTCTGAG
CAAAACAGGTTTTCCTCATTAAAGGCATTCCACCACTGCTCCCATTCATCAGTTCCATAGGTTGGAATCT
AAAATACACAAACAATTAGAATCAGTAGTTTAACACATTATACACTTAAAAATTTTATATTTACCTTAGA
GCTTTAAATCTCTGTAGGTAGTTTGTCCAATTATGTCACACCACAGAAGTAAGGTTCCTTCACAAAGATC
CGGACCAAAGCGGCCATCGTGCCTCCCCACTCCTGCAGTTCGGGGGCATGGATGCGCGGATAGCCGCTGC
TGGTTTCCTGGATGCCGACGGATTTGCACTGCCGGTAGAACTCCGCGAGGTCGTCCAGCCTCAGGCAGCA
GCTGAACCAACTCGCGAGGGGATCGAGCCCGGGGTGGGCGAAGAACTCCAGCATGAGATCCCCGCGCTGG
AGGATCATCCAGCCGGCGTCCCGGAAAAAGATTCCGAAGCCCAACCTTTCATAGAAGGCGGCGGTGGAAT
CGAAATCTCGTGATGGCAGGTTGGGCGTCGCTTGGTCGGTCATTTCGAACCCCAGAGTCCCGCTCAGAAG
AACTCGTCAAGAAGGCGATAGAAGGCGATGCGCTGCGAATCGGGAGCGGCGATACCGTAAAGCACGAGGA
AGCGGTCAGCCCATTCGCCGCCAAGCTCTTCAGCAATATCACGGGTAGCCAACGCTATGTCCTGATAGCG
GTCCGCCACACCCAGCCGGCCACAGTCGATGAATCCAGAAAAGCGGCCATTTTCCACCATGATATTCGGC
AAGCAGGCATCGCCATGGGTCACGACGAGATCCTCGCCGTCGGGCATGCGCGCCTTGAGCCTGGCGAACA
GTTCGGCTGGCGCGAGCCCCTGATGCTCTTCGTCCAGATCATCCTGATCGACAAGACCGGCTTCCATCCG
AGTACGTGCTCGCTCGATGCGATGTTTCGCTTGGTGGTCGAATGGGCAGGTAGCCGGATCAAGCGTATGC
AGCCGCCGCATTGCATCAGCCATGATGGATACTTTCTCGGCAGGAGCAAGGTGAGATGACAGGAGATCCT
GCCCCGGCACTTCGCCCAATAGCAGCCAGTCCCTTCCCGCTTCAGTGACAACGTCGAGCACAGCTGCGCA
AGGAACGCCCGTCGTGGCCAGCCACGATAGCCGCGCTGCCTCGTCCTGCAGTTCATTCAGGGCACCGGAC
AGGTCGGTCTTGACAAAAAGAACCGGGCGCCCCTGCGCTGACAGCCGGAACACGGCGGCATCAGAGCAGC
CGATTGTCTGTTGTGCCCAGTCATAGCCGAATAGCCTCTCCACCCAAGCGGCCGGAGAACCTGCGTGCAA
TCCATCTTGTTCAATCATGCGAAACGATCCTCATCCTGTCTCTTGATCAGATCTTGATCCCCTGCGCCAT
CAGATCCTTGGCGGCAAGAAAGCCATCCAGTTTACTTTGCAGGGCTTCCCAACCTTACCAGAGGGCGCCC
CAGCTGGCAATTCCGGTTCGCTTGCTGTCCATAAAACCGCCCAGTCTAGCTATCGCCATGTAAGCCCACT
GCAAGCTACCTGCTTTCTCTTTGCGCTTGCGTTTTCCCTTGTCCAGATAGCCCAGTAGCTGACATTCATC
CGGGGTCAGCACCGTTTCTGCGGACTGGCTTTCTACGTGTTCCGCTTCCTTTAGCAGCCCTTGCGCCCTG
AGTGCTTGCGGCAGCGTGAAGCTTTTTGCAAAAGCCTAGGCCTCCAAAAAAGCCTCCTCACTACTTCTGG
AATAGCTCAGAGGCCGAGGCGGCCTCGGCCTCTGCATAAATAAAAAAAATTAGTCAGCCATGGGGCGGAG
AATGGGCGGAACTGGGCGGAGTTAGGGGCGGGATGGGCGGAGTTAGGGGCGGGACTATGGTTGCTGACTA
ATTGAGATGCATGCTTTGCATACTTCTGCCTGCTGGGGAGCCTGGGGACTTTCCACACCTGGTTGCTGAC
TAATTGAGATGCATGCTTTGCATACTTCTGCCTGCTGGGGAGCCTGGGGACTTTCCACACCCTAACTGAC
ACACATTCCACAGCCGGATCCAAGGTCGGGCAGGA
